Addgene plasmid #41072: pFLAG-137.144S Tetherin
Depositing lab: Paul Spearman. Depositing organization: Emory University. Publication: The tetherin/BST-2 coiled-coil ectodomain mediates plasma membrane microdomain localization and restriction of particle release. Hammonds J, Ding L, Chu H, Geller K, Robbins A, Wang JJ, Yi H, Spearman P. J Virol. 2012 Feb;86(4):2259-72. Epub 2011 Nov 30. 10.1128/JVI.05906-11 PubMed 22130541.
Backbone
  Vector backbone: pFLAG-Hsp90α
  Backbone manufacturer: Len Neckers Laboratory (NCI, Bethesda, MD) (Koga et al. 2006, PMID: 16844778)
  Backbone size w/o insert (bp): 5400
  Total vector size (bp): 6000
  Modifications to backbone: From pcDNA3: in-frame N-terminal FLAG epitope added, Hsp90α cds added. From pFLAG-Hsp90α: Hsp90α cds replaced with Tetherin cds by BamHI and XhoI digestion.
  Vector type: Mammalian Expression
  Selectable markers: Neomycin (select with G418)
Growth in bacteria
  Bacterial resistance: Ampicillin, 100 μg/mL
  Growth temperature: 37°C
  Growth strain: DH5alpha
  Copy number: High Copy
Gene/Insert
  Gene/Insert name: Tetherin (alt names: BST-2; bone marrow stromal cell antigen 2; CD317)
  Species: H. sapiens (human)
  Insert size (bp): 550
  Mutation: 137S, 144S
  GenBank ID: NM_004335.2 NP_004326.1
  Entrez Gene: BST2 (a.k.a. CD317, HM1.24, TETHERIN)
  Promoter: CMV
  Tag / fusion protein: FLAG (N terminal on backbone)
  Cloning method: Restriction Enzyme; 5′ cloning site BamHI (not destroyed); 3′ cloning site XhoI (not destroyed)
  Sequencing primers: 5′ CMV-F; 3′ BGH-rev
Resource information
  A portion of this plasmid was derived from a plasmid made by: Plasmid pFLAG-Hsp90α from the laboratory of Len Neckers (NCI, Bethesda, MD) (Koga et al. 2006, PMID: 16844778)
Terms and licenses: Academic/Nonprofit Terms; Industry Terms: Not Available to Industry
Depositor comments: This plasmid was generated by cloning of tetherin from plasmid pCMV-HA.Tetherin (Addgene plasmid #41068) into the BamHI and XhoI sites of pFLAG-Hsp90α to generate pFLAG-Tetherin (Addgene plasmid #41070). Serine substitutions at positions aa137 and aa144 were then generated by Quik Change II Site-directed Mutagenesis Kit (Strategene).
How to cite: pFLAG-137.144S Tetherin was a gift from Paul Spearman (Addgene plasmid # 41072 ; http://n2t.net/addgene:41072 ; RRID:Addgene_41072)
