[The description below was written by a language model from this plasmid's Addgene catalogue record.]
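Description:
pFLAG-137.144S Tetherin is a mammalian expression plasmid of about 6 kb that encodes a mutant form of human tetherin (BST-2, CD317) with an N-terminal FLAG epitope. Its backbone is pFLAG-Hsp90α, itself a pcDNA3 derivative to which an in-frame N-terminal FLAG tag and the Hsp90α coding sequence had been added. Here the Hsp90α sequence has been replaced by the roughly 550 bp tetherin coding sequence, cloned between BamHI and XhoI sites that both remain intact. Expression in mammalian cells is driven by the CMV promoter, and the use of a BGH reverse sequencing primer fits the pcDNA3-type layout with a bovine growth hormone polyadenylation region downstream of the insert. The plasmid is maintained at high copy in E. coli under ampicillin selection. It also carries a neomycin resistance marker, so stably transfected mammalian cells can be selected with G418.

The construct was built in steps. Tetherin was first transferred from an HA-tagged CMV expression plasmid into the FLAG backbone to give the wild-type pFLAG-Tetherin. Site-directed mutagenesis then introduced serine substitutions at amino acid positions 137 and 144; the record does not state which residues were replaced. The associated study examined how the coiled-coil ectodomain of tetherin contributes to plasma membrane microdomain localization and to restriction of virus particle release. This points to the plasmid's use as an ectodomain mutant compared against wild-type FLAG-tetherin in transfected cells. The FLAG tag allows the protein to be detected or immunoprecipitated with anti-FLAG antibodies. No feature table was supplied, so element positions beyond those listed in the catalogue fields cannot be confirmed.
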