>Addgene plasmid #41072 | pFLAG-137.144S Tetherin | addgene partial sequence | sequence record 55179 | BGH-rev 5'-TAGAAGGCACAGTCGAGG-3'
CTATAGAATAGGGCCCTCTAGATGCATGCTCGAGTCACTGCAGCAGAGCGCTGAGGCCCAGCAGCACAAT
CAGCAGCTGGGGCGCCGCAGCGGAGCTGGAGTCCTGGGAGCTGGGGTAGTACTTCTTGTCCGCGATTCTC
ACGCTGGAGACCTGGTTTTCTCTTCTGCTTCGCTCCACCTCTGCAGACGCGTCCTGAAGTTTATGGTTTA
ATGTAGTGATCTCTCCCTCAAGCTCCTCCACTTTCTTTTGTCCTTGGGCCTTCTCTGCATCCAGGGAAGC
CATTAGGGCCATCACAGTGTGGTTGCAGGTGGCGGCCTGGGCCTCCACATCCTGAAAGCCCTTCTGGGCC
TCGGTCAGCTCTTGTTGCAGGAGATGGGTGACATTGCGACACTCCATCACTGCCCGAAGGCCGTCCCGGC
AGGCCTCGCTGTTGGCCTTGATGGTGAAGATAATCAAGGGCACCCCCAGAATCACGATGATCAGGAGCAC
CAGAATTCCTATCCCCAGCAGAAGCTTACAGCGCTTATCCCCGTCTTCCATGGGCACTCTGCAATAGTCA
TACGAAGTAGATGCCATGGATCCCTTGTCATCGTCATCCTTGTAATCCATGGTGATCCGAGCTCGGTACC
AAGCTTGGGTCTCCCTATAGTGAGTCGTATTAATTTCGATAAGCCAGTAAGCAGTGGGTTCTCTAGTTAG
CCAGAGAGCTCTGCTTATATAGACCTCCCACCGTACACGCCTACCGCCCATTTGCGTCAATGGGGCGGAG
TTGTTACGACATTTTGGAAAGTCCCGT
